>Addgene plasmid #55832 | mDsRed-Golgi-7 | addgene full sequence | sequence record 494617 | Addgene NGS Result
CGTTACATAACTTACGGTAAATGGCCCGCCTGGCTGACCGCCCAACGACCCCCGCCCATTGACGTCAATA
ATGACGTATGTTCCCATAGTAACGCCAATAGGGACTTTCCATTGACGTCAATGGGTGGAGTATTTACGGT
AAACTGCCCACTTGGCAGTACATCAAGTGTATCATATGCCAAGTACGCCCCCTATTGACGTCAATGACGG
TAAATGGCCCGCCTGGCATTATGCCCAGTACATGACCTTATGGGACTTTCCTACTTGGCAGTACATCTAC
GTATTAGTCATCGCTATTACCATGGTGATGCGGTTTTGGCAGTACATCAATGGGCGTGGATAGCGGTTTG
ACTCACGGGGATTTCCAAGTCTCCACCCCATTGACGTCAATGGGAGTTTGTTTTGGCACCAAAATCAACG
GGACTTTCCAAAATGTCGTAACAACTCCGCCCCATTGACGCAAATGGGCGGTAGGCGTGTACGGTGGGAG
GTCTATATAAGCAGAGCTGGTTTAGTGAACCGTCAGATCCGCTAGCATGAGGCTTCGGGAGCCGCTCCTG
AGCGGCAGCGCCGCGATGCCAGGCGCGTCCCTACAGCGGGCCTGCCGCCTGCTCGTGGCCGTCTGCGCTC
TGCACCTTGGCGTCACCCTCGTTTACTACCTGGCTGGCCGCGACCTGAGCCGCCTGCCCCAACTGGTCGG
AGTCTCCACACCGCTGCAGGGCGGCTCGAACAGTGCCGCCGCCATCGGGCAGTCCTCCGGGGAGCTCCGG
ACCGGAGGGGCCAAGGATCCACCGGTCGCCACCATGGACAACACCGAGGACGTCATCAAGGAGTTCATGC
AGTTCAAGGTGCGCATGGAGGGCTCCGTGAACGGCCACTACTTCGAGATCGAGGGCGAGGGCGAGGGCAA
GCCCTACGAGGGCACCCAGACCGCCAAGCTGCAGGTGACCAAGGGCGGCCCCCTGCCCTTCGCCTGGGAC
ATCCTGTCCCCCCAGTTCCAGTACGGCTCCAAGGCCTACGTGAAGCACCCCGCCGACATCCCCGACTACA
TGAAGCTGTCCTTCCCCGAGGGCTTCACCTGGGAGCGCTCCATGAACTTCGAGGACGGCGGCGTGGTGGA
GGTGCAGCAGGACTCCTCCCTGCAGGACGGCACCTTCATCTACAAGGTGAAGTTCAAGGGCGTGAACTTC
CCCGCCGACGGCCCCGTAATGCAGAAGAAGACTGCCGGCTGGGAGCCCTCCACCGAGAAGCTGTACCCCC
AGGACGGCGTGCTGAAGGGCGAGATCTCCCACGCCCTGAAGCTGAAGGACGGCGGCCACTACACCTGCGA
CTTCAAGACCGTGTACAAGGCCAAGAAGCCCGTGCAGCTGCCCGGCAACCACTACGTGGACTCCAAGCTG
GACATCACCAACCACAACGAGGACTACACCGTGGTGGAGCAGTACGAGCACGCCGAGGCCCGCCACTCCG
GCTCCCAGTAGAGCGGCCGCGACTCTAGATCATAATCAGCCATACCACATTTGTAGAGGTTTTACTTGCT
TTAAAAAACCTCCCACACCTCCCCCTGAACCTGAAACATAAAATGAATGCAATTGTTGTTGTTAACTTGT
TTATTGCAGCTTATAATGGTTACAAATAAAGCAATAGCATCACAAATTTCACAAATAAAGCATTTTTTTC
ACTGCATTCTAGTTGTGGTTTGTCCAAACTCATCAATGTATCTTAAGGCGTAAATTGTAAGCGTTAATAT
TTTGTTAAAATTCGCGTTAAATTTTTGTTAAATCAGCTCATTTTTTAACCAATAGGCCGAAATCGGCAAA
ATCCCTTATAAATCAAAAGAATAGACCGAGATAGGGT
[37 nt withheld, positions 1858-1894]
AAAGAACGTGGACTCCAACGTCAAAGG
[49 nt withheld, positions 1922-1970]
T
[91 nt withheld, positions 1972-2062]
G
[124 nt withheld, positions 2064-2187]
CAGGTGGCACTTTTCGGGGAAATGTGCGCGGAACCCCTATTTGTTTATTTTTCTAAATACATTCAAATAT
GTATCCGCTCATGAGACAATAACCCTGATAAATGCTTCAATAATATTGAAAAAGGAAGAGTCCTGAGGCG
GAAAGAACCAGCTGTGGAATGTGTGTCAGTTAGGGTGTGGAAAGTCCCCAGGCTCCCCAGCAGGCAGAAG
TATGCAAAGCATGCATCTCAATTAGTCAGCAACCAGGTGTGGAAAGTCCCCAGGCTCCCCAGCAGGCAGA
AGTATGCAAAGCATGCATCTCAATTAGTCAGCAACCATAGTCCCGCCCCTAACTCCGCCCATCCCGCCCC
TAACTCCGCCCAGTTCCGCCCATTCTCCGCCCCATGGCTGACTAATTTTTTTTATTTATGCAGAGGCCGA
GGCCGCCTCGGCCTCTGAGCTATTCCAGAAGTAGTGAGGAGGCTTTTTTGGAGGCCTAGGCTTTTGCAAA
GATCGATCAAGAGACAGGATGAGGATCGTTTCGCATGATTGAACAAGATGGATTGCACGCAGGTTCTCCG
GCCGCTTGGGTGGAGAGGCTATTCGGCTATGACTGGGCACAACAGACAATCGGCTGCTCTGATGCCGCCG
TGTTCCGGCTGTCAGCGCAGGGGCGCCCGGTTCTTTTTGTCAAGACCGACCTGTCCGGTGCCCTGAATGA
ACTGCAAGACGAGGCAGCGCGGCTATCGTGGCTGGCCACGACGGGCGTTCCTTGCGCAGCTGTGCTCGAC
GTTGTCACTGAAGCGGGAAGGGACTGGCTGCTATTGGGCGAAGTGCCGGGGCAGGATCTCCTGTCATCTC
ACCTTGCTCCTGCCGAGAAAGTATCCATCATGGCTGATGCAATGCGGCGGCTGCATACGCTTGATCCGGC
TACCTGCCCATTCGACCACCAAGCGAAACATCGCATCGAGCGAGCACGTACTCGGATGGAAGCCGGTCTT
GTCGATCAGGATGATCTGGACGAAGAGCATCAGGGGCTCGCGCCAGCCGAACTGTTCGCCAGGCTCAAGG
CGAGCATGCCCGACGGCGAGGATCTCGTCGTGACCCATGGCGATGCCTGCTTGCCGAATATCATGGTGGA
AAATGGCCGCTTTTCTGGATTCATCGACTGTGGCCGGCTGGGTGTGGCGGACCGCTATCAGGACATAGCG
TTGGCTACCCGTGATATTGCTGAAGAGCTTGGCGGCGAATGGGCTGACCGCTTCCTCGTGCTTTACGGTA
TCGCCGCTCCCGATTCGCAGCGCATCGCCTTCTATCGCCTTCTTGACGAGTTCTTCTGAGCGGGACTCTG
GGGTTCGAAATGACCGACCAAGCGACGCCCAACCTGCCATCACGAGATTTCGATTCCACCGCCGCCTTCT
ATGAAAGGTTGGGCTTCGGAATCGTTTTCCGGGACGCCGGCTGGATGATCCTCCAGCGCGGGGATCTCAT
GCTGGAGTTCTTCGCCCACCCTAGGGGGAGGCTAACTGAAACACGGAAGGAGACAATACCGGAAGGAACC
CGCGCTATGACGGCAATAAAAAGACAGAATAAAACGCACGGTGTTGGGTCGTTTGTTCATAAACGCGGGG
TTCGGTCCCAGGGCTGGCACTCTGTCGATACCCCACCGAGACCCCATTGGGGCCAATACGCCCGCGTTTC
TTCCTTTTCCCCACCCCACCCCCCAAGTTCGGGTGAAGGCCCAGGGCTCGCAGCCAACGTCGGGGCGGCA
GGCCCTGCCATAGCCTCAGGTTACTCATATATACTTTAGATTGATTTAAAACTTCATTTTTAATTTAAAA
GGATCTAGGTGAAGATCCTTTTTGATAATCTCATGACCAAAATCCCTTAACGTGAGTTTTCGTTCCACTG
AGCGTCAGACCCCGTAGAAAAGATCAAAGGATCTTCTTGAGATCCTTTTTTTCTGCGCGTAATCTGCTGC
TTGCAAACAAAAAAACCACCGCTACCAGCGGTGGTTTGTTTGCCGGATCAAGAGCTACCAACTCTTTTTC
CGAAGGTAACTGGCTTCAGCAGAGCGCAGATACCAAATACTGTTCTTCTAGTGTAGCCGTAGTTAGGCCA
CCACTTCAAGAACTCTGTAGCACCGCCTACATACCTCGCTCTGCTAATCCTGTTACCAGTGGCTGCTGCC
AGTGGCGATAAGTCGTGTCTTACCGGGTTGGACTCAAGACGATAGTTACCGGATAAGGCGCAGCGGTCGG
GCTGAACGGGGGGTTCGTGCACACAGCCCAGCTTGGAGCGAACGACCTACACCGAACTGAGATACCTACA
GCGTGAGCTATGAGAAAGCGCCACGCTTCCCGAAGGGAGAAAGGCGGACAGGTATCCGGTAAGCGGCAGG
GTCGGAACAGGAGAGCGCACGAGGGAGCTTCCAGGGGGAAACGCCTGGTATCTTTATAGTCCTGTCGGGT
TTCGCCACCTCTGACTTGAGCGTCGATTTTTGTGATGCTCGTCAGGGGGGCGGAGCCTATGGAAAAACGC
CAGCAACGCGGCCTTTTTACGGTTCCTGGCCTTTTGCTGGCCTTTTGCTCACATGTTCTTTCCTGCGTTA
TCCCCTGATTCTGTGGATAACCGTATTACCGCCATGCATTAGTTATTAATAGTAATCAATTACGGGGTCA
TTAGTTCATAGCCCATATATGGAGTTCCG
Features (pLannotate 1.2.2; 15 found; start..end, strand, type, name):
      1..304     +  enhancer       CMV enhancer: human cytomegalovirus immediate early enhancer
    305..508     +  promoter       CMV promoter: human cytomegalovirus (CMV) immediate early promoter
    537..794     +  CDS            B4GALT1 (fragment): B4GT1_HUMAN - Also known as GGTB2. Experimental evidence at protein level: Swiss-Prot protein existence level 1. [Processed beta-1,4-galactosyltransferase 1]: The cell surface form functions as a recognition molecule during a variety of cell to cell and cell to matrix interactions, as those occurring during development and egg fertilization, by binding to specific oligosaccharide ligands on opposing cells or in the extracellular matrix. From Homo sapiens (Human).
    804..1481    +  CDS            DsRed-Monomer: monomeric derivative of DsRed fluorescent protein (Strongin et al., 2007) mammalian codon-optimized
   1498..1581    +  CDS            large T antigen (fragment): large T antigen from SV40 (simian virus 40)
   1604..1725    +  polyA_signal   SV40 poly(A) signal: SV40 polyadenylation signal
   1759..2187    -  rep_origin     f1 ori (sequence partly withheld): f1 bacteriophage origin of replication; arrow indicates direction of (+) strand synthesis
   2214..2318    +  promoter       AmpR promoter: bla
   2320..2677    +  promoter       SV40 promoter: SV40 enhancer and early promoter
   2712..3506    +  CDS            NeoR/KanR: aminoglycoside phosphotransferase from Tn5; aph(3')-II (or nptII); confers resistance to neomycin, kanamycin, and G418 (Geneticin®)
   3527..3679    +  CDS            ble (fragment): BLE_KLEPN - Experimental evidence at protein level: Swiss-Prot protein existence level 1. Binding protein with a strong affinity to the bleomycin family of antibiotics. Binds to CL990; an antimitotic-antibiotic compound. From Klebsiella pneumoniae.
   3738..3785    +  polyA_signal   HSV TK poly(A) signal: herpes simplex virus thymidine kinase polyadenylation signal (Cole and Stacy, 1985)
   3876..3892    -  polyA_signal   bGH poly(A) signal (fragment): bovine growth hormone polyadenylation signal
   4114..4702    +  rep_origin     ori: high-copy-number ColE1/pMB1/pBR322/pUC origin of replication
   4817..4876    +  enhancer       CMV enhancer (fragment): human cytomegalovirus immediate early enhancer
