[The description below was written by a language model from this plasmid's Addgene catalogue record and pLannotate feature annotations shown in this document.]
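Description:
mDsRed-Golgi-7 is a mammalian expression plasmid that produces a red fluorescent marker of the Golgi apparatus. It is built on an mDsRed backbone with the layout typical of N1-style fluorescent protein vectors. A human cytomegalovirus immediate-early enhancer and promoter drive a single fusion open reading frame, which is terminated by an SV40 polyadenylation signal. The insert encodes amino acids 1–82 of human beta-1,4-galactosyltransferase 1 (B4GALT1). This N-terminal portion of the type II membrane enzyme is widely used as a Golgi retention signal. It sits upstream of a mammalian codon-optimized DsRed-Monomer coding sequence, so the fluorescent protein is at the C-terminus of the targeting sequence. The "7" in the name may refer to the length of the short linker between the two parts, but the record does not say so. The recorded spectral properties are excitation at 557 nm and emission at 585 nm.

In bacteria the plasmid replicates from a high-copy ColE1/pUC-type origin, and it also carries an f1 phage origin. One Tn5 aminoglycoside phosphotransferase gene (NeoR/KanR) provides both selections. A bacterial bla-type promoter expresses it for kanamycin resistance in E. coli, and the SV40 enhancer/early promoter, paired with an HSV TK polyadenylation signal, expresses it for G418 selection of stably transfected mammalian cells. The short annotated fragments of SV40 large T antigen, ble and the bGH poly(A) signal appear to be backbone remnants or annotation artefacts rather than functional elements. The construct is suited to transfection of mammalian cells to visualise Golgi morphology and dynamics by fluorescence microscopy, alone or together with spectrally distinct organelle markers.
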