Addgene plasmid #55832: mDsRed-Golgi-7
Purpose: Localization: Golgi, Excitation: 557, Emission: 585
Depositing lab: Michael Davidson. Depositing organization: Florida State University, Tallahassee.
Backbone
  Vector backbone: mDsRed
  Backbone size w/o insert (bp): 4750
  Vector type: Mammalian Expression
  Selectable markers: Neomycin (select with G418)
Growth in bacteria
  Bacterial resistance: Kanamycin, 50 μg/mL
  Growth temperature: 37°C
  Growth strain: DH5alpha
  Copy number: High Copy
Gene/Insert
  Gene/Insert name: Golgi (alt name: NM_001497.3)
  Species: H. sapiens (human)
  Mutation: aa 1-82 of NM_001497.3
  Entrez Gene: B4GALT1 (a.k.a. B4GAL-T1, CDG2D, CLDLFIB, GGTB2, GT1, GTB, beta4Gal-T1)
  Promoter: CMV
  Tag / fusion protein: mDsRed
  Cloning method: Unknown
  Sequencing primers: 5′ CMV-F; 3′ SV40pA-R
Terms and licenses: Academic/Nonprofit Terms; Industry Terms: Not Available to Industry
Depositor comments: . Excitation = 557; Emission = 585
How to cite: mDsRed-Golgi-7 was a gift from Michael Davidson (Addgene plasmid # 55832 ; http://n2t.net/addgene:55832 ; RRID:Addgene_55832)
