>Addgene plasmid #55832 | mDsRed-Golgi-7 | depositor partial sequence | sequence record 86741 | insert sequence
ATTGACGTCAATGGGAGTTTGTTTTGGCACCAAAATCAACGGGACTTTCCAAAATGTCGTAACAACTCCG
CCCCATTGACGCAAATGGGCGGTAGGCGTGTACGGTGGGAGGTCTATATAAGCAGAGCTGGTTTAGTGAA
CCGTCAGATCCGCTAGCATGAGGCTTCGGGAGCCGCTCCTGAGCGGCAGCGCCGCGATGCCAGGCGCGTC
CCTACAGCGGGCCTGCCGCCTGCTCGTGGCCGTCTGCGCTCTGCACCTTGGCGTCACCCTCGTTTACTAC
CTGGCTGGCCGCGACCTGAGCCGCCTGCCCCAACTGGTCGGAGTCTCCACACCGCTGCAGGGCGGCTCGA
ACAGTGCCGCCGCCATCGGGCAGTCCTCCGGGGAGCTCCGGACCGGAGGGGCCAAGGATCCACCGGTCGC
CACCATGGACAACACCGAGGACGTCATCAAGGAGTTCATGCAGTTCAAGGTGCGCATGGAGGGCTCCGTG
AACGGCCACTACTTCGAGATCGAGGGCGAGGGCGAGGGCAAGCCCTACGAGGGCACCCAGACCGCCAAGC
TGCAGGTGACCAAGGGCGGCCCCCTGCCCTTCGCCTGGGACATCCTGTCCCCCCAGTTCCAGTACGGCTC
CAAGGCCTACGTGAAGCACCCCGCCGACATCCCCGACTACATGAAGCTGTCCTTCCCCGAGGGCTTCACC
TGGGAGCGCTCCATGAACTTCGAGGACGGCGGCGTGGTGGAGGTGCAGCAGGACTCCTCCCTGCAGGACG
GCACCTTCATCTACAAGGTGAAGTTCAAGGGCGTGAACTTCCCCGCCGACGGCCCCGTAATGCAGAAGAA
GACTGCCGGCTGGGAGCCCTCCACCGAGAAGCTGTACCCCCAGGACGGCGTGCTGAAGGGCGAGATCTCC
CACGCCCTGAAGCTGAAGGACGGCGGCCACTACACCTGCGACTTCAAGACCGTGTACAAGGCCAAGAAGC
CCGTGCAGCTGCCCGGCAACCACTACGTGGACTCCAAGCTGGACATCACCAACCACAACGAGGACTACAC
CGTGGTGGAGCAGTACGAGCACGCCGAGGCCCGCCACTCCGGCTCCCAGTAGAGCGGCCGCGACTCTAGA
TCATAATCAGCCATACCACATTTGTAGAGGTTTTACTTGCTTTAAAAAACCTCCCACACCTCCCCCTGAA
CCTGAAACATAAAATGAATGCAATTGTTGTTGTTAACTTGTTTATTGCAGCTTATAATGGTTACAAATAA
AGCAATAGCATCACAAATTTCACAAATAAAGCATTTTTTTCACTGCATTCTAGTTGTGGTTTGTCCAAAC
TCATCAATGTATCTTAAGGCGTAAATTGTAAGCGTTAATATTTTGTTAAAA
