>Addgene plasmid #55832 | mDsRed-Golgi-7 | addgene partial sequence | sequence record 110801 | CMV-F 5'-CGCAAATGGGCGGTAGGCGTG-3'
TTAGTGAACCGTCAGATCCGCTAGCATGAGGCTTCGGGAGCCGCTCCTGAGCGGCAGCGCCGCGATGCCA
GGCGCGTCCCTACAGCGGGCCTGCCGCCTGCTCGTGGCCGTCTGCGCTCTGCACCTTGGCGTCACCCTCG
TTTACTACCTGGCTGGCCGCGACCTGAGCCGCCTGCCCCAACTGGTCGGAGTCTCCACACCGCTGCAGGG
CGGCTCGAACAGTGCCGCCGCCATCGGGCAGTCCTCCGGGGAGCTCCGGACCGGAGGGGCCAAGGATCCA
CCGGTCGCCACCATGGACAACACCGAGGACGTCATCAAGGAGTTCATGCAGTTCAAGGTGCGCATGGAGG
GCTCCGTGAACGGCCACTACTTCGAGATCGAGGGCGAGGGCGAGGGCAAGCCCTACGAGGGCACCCAGAC
CGCCAAGCTGCAGGTGACCAAGGGCGGCCCCCTGCCCTTCGCCTGGGACATCCTGTCCCCCCAGTTCCAG
TACGGCTCCAAGGCCTACGTGAAGCACCCCGCCGACATCCCCGACTACATGAAGCTGTCCTTCCCCGAGG
GCTTCACCTGGGAGCGCTCCATGAACTTCGAGGACGGCGGCGTGGTGGAGGTGCAGCAGGACTCCTCCCT
GCAGGACGGCACCTTCATCTACAAGGTGAAGTTCAAGGGCGTGAACTTCCCCGCCGACGGCCCCGTAATG
CAGAAGAAGACTGCCGGCTGGGAGCCCTCCACCGAGAAGCTGTACCCCCAGGACGGCGTGCTGAAGGGCG
AGATCTCCCACGCCCTGAAGCTGAAGGACGGCGGCCACTACACCTGCGACTTCAAGACCG
